Addgene plasmid #122680: pcDNA3.1-mPCSK3 S368A
Purpose: Expresses mutated mouse PCSK3 in mammalian cells (serine at position 368 mutated to alanine via site directed mutagenesis)
Depositing lab: Liming Pei. Publication: Growth Differentiation Factor 15 Maturation Requires Proteolytic Cleavage by PCSK3, -5, and -6. Li JJ, Liu J, Lupino K, Liu X, Zhang L, Pei L. Mol Cell Biol. 2018 Oct 15;38(21). pii: MCB.00249-18. doi: 10.1128/MCB.00249-18. Print 2018 Nov 1. PubMed 30104250.
Backbone
  Vector backbone: pcDNA3.1
  Backbone size w/o insert (bp): 5428
  Total vector size (bp): 7809
  Vector type: Mammalian Expression
Growth in bacteria
  Bacterial resistance: Ampicillin, 100 μg/mL
  Growth temperature: 37°C
  Growth strain: DH5alpha
  Copy number: High Copy
Gene/Insert
  Gene/Insert name: Mus musculus furin (paired basic amino acid cleaving enzyme) (Furin), transcript variant 1
  Species: M. musculus (mouse)
  Insert size (bp): 2381
  Mutation: changed Serine 368 to Alanine
  GenBank ID: NM_011046.3
  Entrez Gene: Furin (a.k.a. 9130404I01Rik, Fur, PACE, Pcsk3, SPC1)
Terms and licenses: Academic/Nonprofit Terms; Industry Terms: Not Available to Industry
How to cite: pcDNA3.1-mPCSK3 S368A was a gift from Liming Pei (Addgene plasmid # 122680 ; http://n2t.net/addgene:122680 ; RRID:Addgene_122680)
