[The description below was written by a language model from this plasmid's Addgene catalogue record and pLannotate feature annotations shown in this document.]
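Description:
pcDNA3.1-mPCSK3 S368A is a mammalian expression plasmid built on the pcDNA3.1 backbone that carries the mouse Furin (PCSK3) coding sequence, transcript variant 1, with serine 368 changed to alanine by site-directed mutagenesis. It is maintained in E. coli through a high-copy ColE1/pUC-type origin and an ampicillin resistance gene (β-lactamase) driven by its own promoter. An f1 origin is also present, which in principle allows single-stranded DNA production. For selection in mammalian cells the backbone provides a neomycin phosphotransferase cassette under the SV40 enhancer/early promoter with an SV40 polyadenylation signal, enabling G418 selection of stable transfectants.

The Furin open reading frame sits downstream of the human CMV immediate-early enhancer and promoter, with a T7 promoter between them that can serve for in vitro transcription or as a sequencing primer site, and transcripts are terminated by the bovine growth hormone polyadenylation signal. A V5 epitope tag is annotated shortly after the Furin coding region, but the record does not state whether it is fused in frame to the protein. Small annotated fragments (an HIV-1 LTR piece, ble, lacI, bom) are most likely backbone remnants or partial annotation matches rather than functional elements. The sequenced record is slightly longer (7,963 nt) than the catalogued total size of 7,809 bp.

Furin is a proprotein convertase that cleaves substrates at paired basic residue motifs. The record does not state the functional effect of the S368A substitution. The associated work concerns proteolytic maturation of growth differentiation factor 15 by PCSK3, PCSK5 and PCSK6, so the construct presumably serves as a mutant comparator to wild-type enzyme in transfected cells.
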