Features (pLannotate 1.2.2; 21 found; start..end, strand, type, name):
     28..80      -  misc_feature   bom (fragment): basis of mobility region from pBR322
    235..614     +  enhancer       CMV enhancer: human cytomegalovirus immediate early enhancer
    615..818     +  promoter       CMV promoter: human cytomegalovirus (CMV) immediate early promoter
    814..847     +  LTR            5' LTR (truncated) (fragment): truncated 5' long terminal repeat (LTR) from HIV-1
    863..881     +  promoter       T7 promoter: promoter for bacteriophage T7 RNA polymerase
   1025..3403    +  CDS            Furin: FURIN_MOUSE - Also known as Fur, Pcsk3. Experimental evidence at protein level: Swiss-Prot protein existence level 1. Ubiquitous endoprotease within constitutive secretory pathways capable of cleavage at the RX(K/R)R consensus motif (By similarity). Mediates processing of TGFB1, an essential step in TGF- beta-1 activation (By similarity). Converts through proteolytic cleavage the non-functional Brain natriuretic factor prohormone into its active hormone BNP(1-45) (By similarity). From Mus musculus (Mouse).
   3461..3502    +  CDS            V5 tag: epitope tag from simian virus 5
   3558..3782    +  polyA_signal   bGH poly(A) signal: bovine growth hormone polyadenylation signal
   3786..3807    +  promoter       SV40 promoter (fragment): SV40 enhancer and early promoter
   3828..4256    +  rep_origin     f1 ori (sequence partly withheld): f1 bacteriophage origin of replication; arrow indicates direction of (+) strand synthesis
   4270..4599    +  promoter       SV40 promoter: SV40 enhancer and early promoter
   4666..5457    +  CDS            neo: KKA2_KLEPN - Also known as kan, nptII. Experimental evidence at protein level: Swiss-Prot protein existence level 1. Resistance to kanamycin, neomycin, paromomycin, ribostamycin, butirosin and gentamicin B. From Klebsiella pneumoniae.
   5483..5641    +  CDS            ble (fragment): BLE_KLEPN - Experimental evidence at protein level: Swiss-Prot protein existence level 1. Binding protein with a strong affinity to the bleomycin family of antibiotics. Binds to CL990; an antimitotic-antibiotic compound. From Klebsiella pneumoniae.
   5636..5757    +  polyA_signal   SV40 poly(A) signal: SV40 polyadenylation signal
   5830..5846    -  protein_bind   lac operator: The lac repressor binds to the lac operator to inhibit transcription in E. coli. This inhibition can be relieved by adding lactose or isopropyl-β-D-thiogalactopyranoside (IPTG). lac repressor encoded by lacI
   5854..5884    -  promoter       lac promoter: promoter for the E. coli lac operon
   5899..5920    -  protein_bind   CAP binding site: CAP binding activates transcription in the presence of cAMP. E. coli catabolite activator protein
   5933..6025    -  CDS            lacI (fragment): lac repressor; lacI; The lac repressor binds to the lac operator to inhibit transcription in E. coli. This inhibition can be relieved by adding lactose or isopropyl-β-D-thiogalactopyranoside (IPTG).
   6208..6796    -  rep_origin     ori: high-copy-number ColE1/pMB1/pBR322/pUC origin of replication
   6967..7827    -  CDS            AmpR: β-lactamase; bla; confers resistance to ampicillin, carbenicillin, and related antibiotics
   7828..7932    -  promoter       AmpR promoter: bla
>Addgene plasmid #122680 | pcDNA3.1-mPCSK3 S368A | addgene full sequence | sequence record 244743 | Addgene NGS Result
GACGGATCGGGAGATCTCCCGATCCCCTATGGTGCACTCTCAGTACAATCTGCTCTGATGCCGCATAGTT
AAGCCAGTATCTGCTCCCTGCTTGTGTGTTGGAGGTCGCTGAGTAGTGCGCGAGCAAAATTTAAGCTACA
ACAAGGCAAGGCTTGACCGACAATTGCATGAAGAATCTGCTTAGGGTTAGGCGTTTTGCGCTGCTTCGCG
ATGTACGGGCCAGATATACGCGTTGACATTGATTATTGACTAGTTATTAATAGTAATCAATTACGGGGTC
ATTAGTTCATAGCCCATATATGGAGTTCCGCGTTACATAACTTACGGTAAATGGCCCGCCTGGCTGACCG
CCCAACGACCCCCGCCCATTGACGTCAATAATGACGTATGTTCCCATAGTAACGCCAATAGGGACTTTCC
ATTGACGTCAATGGGTGGAGTATTTACGGTAAACTGCCCACTTGGCAGTACATCAAGTGTATCATATGCC
AAGTACGCCCCCTATTGACGTCAATGACGGTAAATGGCCCGCCTGGCATTATGCCCAGTACATGACCTTA
TGGGACTTTCCTACTTGGCAGTACATCTACGTATTAGTCATCGCTATTACCATGGTGATGCGGTTTTGGC
AGTACATCAATGGGCGTGGATAGCGGTTTGACTCACGGGGATTTCCAAGTCTCCACCCCATTGACGTCAA
TGGGAGTTTGTTTTGGCACCAAAATCAACGGGACTTTCCAAAATGTCGTAACAACTCCGCCCCATTGACG
CAAATGGGCGGTAGGCGTGTACGGTGGGAGGTCTATATAAGCAGAGCTCTCTGGCTAACTAGAGAACCCA
CTGCTTACTGGCTTATCGAAATTAATACGACTCACTATAGGGAGACCCAAGCTGGCTAGTTAAGCTTGGT
ACCGAGCTCGGATCCACTAGTCCAGTGTGGTGGAATTGCCCTTAGGGCAATTCTGCAGATATCTGACCAG
GCCAGGGAGACAGGCGCTCTGGGGTTCCAGTCACCTGCCCCCCCATGGAGCTGAGATCCTGGTTGCTATG
GGTGGTCGCAGCAGCAGGAGCCGTGGTCCTGCTGGCAGCTGATGCTCAAGGCCAGAAGATCTTCACCAAC
ACCTGGGCCGTGCACATTCCTGGAGGCCCAGCTGTGGCTGATAGGGTGGCGCAGAAGCATGGCTTCCACA
ACCTGGGCCAGATCTTCGGTGACTATTACCACTTCTGGCACAGAGCAGTGACAAAGCGGTCCCTGTCGCC
TCACCGCCCGCGGCACAGCCGGCTACAGAGGGAGCCTCAAGTAAAGTGGCTGGAGCAGCAGGTAGCCAAG
CGAAGAGCCAAGAGGGACGTGTATCAGGAGCCCACGGACCCCAAGTTCCCCCAGCAGTGGTACCTGTCTG
GTGTCACTCAGCGAGACCTGAATGTGAAGGAGGCCTGGGCCCAGGGCTTCACAGGCCATGGCATTGTGGT
CTCCATCCTGGATGACGGCATTGAGAAGAATCATCCCGACCTAGCAGGCAATTATGACCCTGGAGCCAGT
TTTGACGTGAATGACCAGGACCCCGACCCACAGCCTCGGTACACACAGATGAATGACAACAGGCATGGCA
CTCGCTGTGCCGGGGAAGTGGCAGCAGTGGCCAACAATGGTGTCTGTGGCGTAGGTGTAGCTTACAATGC
CCGAATTGGAGGGGTGCGGATGTTGGATGGCGAGGTGACTGATGCAGTAGAGGCACGTTCGCTGGGCCTG
AATCCCAACCACATCCACATCTACAGCGCCAGCTGGGGCCCTGAGGACGACGGCAAGACCGTGGATGGAC
CAGCCCGGCTCGCTGAGGAGGCCTTCTTTCGGGGAGTTAGCCAGGGCCGAGGAGGGCTGGGCTCCATCTT
TGTCTGGGCCTCAGGGAATGGGGGCCGGGAACATGACAGCTGCAACTGTGACGGCTACACCAACAGCATC
TATACACTGTCCATCAGCAGCGCCACACAGTTCGGCAATGTGCCCTGGTACAGTGAGGCCTGCTCCTCCA
CACTGGCCACCACCTACAGCAGCGGCAACCAGAATGAGAAGCAGATCGTGACAACTGACCTGAGGCAGAA
GTGCACAGAATCTCACACAGGCACCGCGGCTTCTGCCCCCTTGGCAGCTGGTATCATTGCTCTCACCCTG
GAGGCCAACAAGAACCTCACCTGGCGGGACATGCAGCACCTGGTAGTGCAGACCTCAAAGCCAGCCCACC
TCAACGCTGATGATTGGGCTACCAACGGCGTGGGCCGGAAAGTGAGCCATTCGTATGGCTACGGGCTGTT
GGATGCAGGTGCCATGGTGGCTCTGGCCCAGAACTGGACAACAGTGGCCCCCCAGCGGAAGTGCATTGTT
GAAATCCTGGTGGAACCCAAGGACATCGGCAAACGGCTAGAGGTGCGCAAGGCGGTGACAGCATGCCTGG
GTGAGCCCAACCACATCACCAGGCTGGAACACGTTCAGGCCCGGCTCACCCTGTCTTACAATCGCCGCGG
TGACCTGGCTATCCACCTCATCAGCCCCATGGGCACCCGCTCCACCCTGTTAGCTGCCAGACCACATGAC
TACTCTGCTGATGGGTTTAATGATTGGGCTTTCATGACAACCCATTCCTGGGATGAGGATCCGGCTGGCG
AATGGGTCCTAGAGATTGAAAATACCAGTGAAGCCAACAACTATGGGACGCTGACCAAGTTCACTCTCGT
TCTGTATGGCACAGCCCCCGAGGGGCTCTCTACACCTCCAGAAAGCAGCGGCTGCAAGACCCTCACATCC
AGCCAGGCCTGCGTGGTGTGTGAGGAAGGTTACTCTCTGCACCAGAAAAGCTGTGTCCAGCACTGCCCAC
CAGGCTTCATCCCCCAAGTCCTTGATACACACTACAGCACTGAGAATGATGTGGAGATCATCCGTGCCAG
CGTCTGTACCCCCTGCCACGCCTCATGTGCCACTTGCCAGGGCCCGGCCCCCACAGACTGCCTCAGCTGC
CCCAGCCATGCCTCCCTGGACCCAGTGGAGCAGACCTGCTCCCGGCAAAGCCAGAGCAGCCGGGAGTCTC
GGCCTCAGCAGCAGCCTCCTGCACTGCGCCCTGAGGTGGAGATGGAGCCCCGGCTGCAGGCTGGGTTGGC
CTCTCACCTGCCCGAGGTCCTGGCCGGCCTCAGCTGCCTTATCATCGTGCTCATCTTTGGCATCGTCTTC
CTGTTCCTGCATCGGTGTTCGGGCTTCAGCTTCCGGGGAGTGAAAGTGTACACCATGGACCGCGGCCTCA
TCTCCTACAAGGGGCTGCCCCCTGAAGCCTGGCAGGAGGAGTGCCCATCGGACTCAGAGGAGGACGAGGG
CCGGGGCGAGAGGACCGCCTTCATCAAAGACCAGAGCGCCCTTTGAAAAGCCCACTGCCCACCCTATCAA
ATCTCGAGTCTAGAGGGCCCGCGGTTCGAAGGTAAGCCTATCCCTAACCCTCTCCTCGGTCTCGATTCTA
CGCGTACCGGTCATCATCACCATCACCATTGAGTTTAAACCCGCTGATCAGCCTCGACTGTGCCTTCTAG
TTGCCAGCCATCTGTTGTTTGCCCCTCCCCCGTGCCTTCCTTGACCCTGGAAGGTGCCACTCCCACTGTC
CTTTCCTAATAAAATGAGGAAATTGCATCGCATTGTCTGAGTAGGTGTCATTCTATTCTGGGGGGTGGGG
TGGGGCAGGACAGCAAGGGGGAGGATTGGGAAGACAATAGCAGGCATGCTGGGGATGCGGTGGGCTCTAT
GGCTTCTGAGGCGGAAAGAACCAGCTGGGGCTCTAGGGGGTATCCCC
[124 nt withheld, positions 3828-3951]
C
[91 nt withheld, positions 3953-4043]
A
[49 nt withheld, positions 4045-4093]
CCTTTGACGTTGGAGTCCACGTTCTTT
[37 nt withheld, positions 4121-4157]
ACCCTATCTCGGTCTATTCTTTTGATTTATAAGGGATTTTGCCGATTTCGGCCTATTGGTTAAAAAATGA
GCTGATTTAACAAAAATTTAACGCGAATTAATTCTGTGGAATGTGTGTCAGTTAGGGTGTGGAAAGTCCC
CAGGCTCCCCAGCAGGCAGAAGTATGCAAAGCATGCATCTCAATTAGTCAGCAACCAGGTGTGGAAAGTC
CCCAGGCTCCCCAGCAGGCAGAAGTATGCAAAGCATGCATCTCAATTAGTCAGCAACCATAGTCCCGCCC
CTAACTCCGCCCATCCCGCCCCTAACTCCGCCCAGTTCCGCCCATTCTCCGCCCCATGGCTGACTAATTT
TTTTTATTTATGCAGAGGCCGAGGCCGCCTCTGCCTCTGAGCTATTCCAGAAGTAGTGAGGAGGCTTTTT
TGGAGGCCTAGGCTTTTGCAAAAAGCTCCCGGGAGCTTGTATATCCATTTTCGGATCTGATCAAGAGACA
GGATGAGGATCGTTTCGCATGATTGAACAAGATGGATTGCACGCAGGTTCTCCGGCCGCTTGGGTGGAGA
GGCTATTCGGCTATGACTGGGCACAACAGACAATCGGCTGCTCTGATGCCGCCGTGTTCCGGCTGTCAGC
GCAGGGGCGCCCGGTTCTTTTTGTCAAGACCGACCTGTCCGGTGCCCTGAATGAACTGCAGGACGAGGCA
GCGCGGCTATCGTGGCTGGCCACGACGGGCGTTCCTTGCGCAGCTGTGCTCGACGTTGTCACTGAAGCGG
GAAGGGACTGGCTGCTATTGGGCGAAGTGCCGGGGCAGGATCTCCTGTCATCTCACCTTGCTCCTGCCGA
GAAAGTATCCATCATGGCTGATGCAATGCGGCGGCTGCATACGCTTGATCCGGCTACCTGCCCATTCGAC
CACCAAGCGAAACATCGCATCGAGCGAGCACGTACTCGGATGGAAGCCGGTCTTGTCGATCAGGATGATC
TGGACGAAGAGCATCAGGGGCTCGCGCCAGCCGAACTGTTCGCCAGGCTCAAGGCGCGCATGCCCGACGG
CGAGGATCTCGTCGTGACCCATGGCGATGCCTGCTTGCCGAATATCATGGTGGAAAATGGCCGCTTTTCT
GGATTCATCGACTGTGGCCGGCTGGGTGTGGCGGACCGCTATCAGGACATAGCGTTGGCTACCCGTGATA
TTGCTGAAGAGCTTGGCGGCGAATGGGCTGACCGCTTCCTCGTGCTTTACGGTATCGCCGCTCCCGATTC
GCAGCGCATCGCCTTCTATCGCCTTCTTGACGAGTTCTTCTGAGCGGGACTCTGGGGTTCGCGAAATGAC
CGACCAAGCGACGCCCAACCTGCCATCACGAGATTTCGATTCCACCGCCGCCTTCTATGAAAGGTTGGGC
TTCGGAATCGTTTTCCGGGACGCCGGCTGGATGATCCTCCAGCGCGGGGATCTCATGCTGGAGTTCTTCG
CCCACCCCAACTTGTTTATTGCAGCTTATAATGGTTACAAATAAAGCAATAGCATCACAAATTTCACAAA
TAAAGCATTTTTTTCACTGCATTCTAGTTGTGGTTTGTCCAAACTCATCAATGTATCTTATCATGTCTGT
ATACCGTCGACCTCTAGCTAGAGCTTGGCGTAATCATGGTCATAGCTGTTTCCTGTGTGAAATTGTTATC
CGCTCACAATTCCACACAACATACGAGCCGGAAGCATAAAGTGTAAAGCCTGGGGTGCCTAATGAGTGAG
CTAACTCACATTAATTGCGTTGCGCTCACTGCCCGCTTTCCAGTCGGGAAACCTGTCGTGCCAGCTGCAT
TAATGAATCGGCCAACGCGCGGGGAGAGGCGGTTTGCGTATTGGGCGCTCTTCCGCTTCCTCGCTCACTG
ACTCGCTGCGCTCGGTCGTTCGGCTGCGGCGAGCGGTATCAGCTCACTCAAAGGCGGTAATACGGTTATC
CACAGAATCAGGGGATAACGCAGGAAAGAACATGTGAGCAAAAGGCCAGCAAAAGGCCAGGAACCGTAAA
AAGGCCGCGTTGCTGGCGTTTTTCCATAGGCTCCGCCCCCCTGACGAGCATCACAAAAATCGACGCTCAA
GTCAGAGGTGGCGAAACCCGACAGGACTATAAAGATACCAGGCGTTTCCCCCTGGAAGCTCCCTCGTGCG
CTCTCCTGTTCCGACCCTGCCGCTTACCGGATACCTGTCCGCCTTTCTCCCTTCGGGAAGCGTGGCGCTT
TCTCATAGCTCACGCTGTAGGTATCTCAGTTCGGTGTAGGTCGTTCGCTCCAAGCTGGGCTGTGTGCACG
AACCCCCCGTTCAGCCCGACCGCTGCGCCTTATCCGGTAACTATCGTCTTGAGTCCAACCCGGTAAGACA
CGACTTATCGCCACTGGCAGCAGCCACTGGTAACAGGATTAGCAGAGCGAGGTATGTAGGCGGTGCTACA
GAGTTCTTGAAGTGGTGGCCTAACTACGGCTACACTAGAAGAACAGTATTTGGTATCTGCGCTCTGCTGA
AGCCAGTTACCTTCGGAAAAAGAGTTGGTAGCTCTTGATCCGGCAAACAAACCACCGCTGGTAGCGGTGG
TTTTTTTGTTTGCAAGCAGCAGATTACGCGCAGAAAAAAAGGATCTCAAGAAGATCCTTTGATCTTTTCT
ACGGGGTCTGACGCTCAGTGGAACGAAAACTCACGTTAAGGGATTTTGGTCATGAGATTATCAAAAAGGA
TCTTCACCTAGATCCTTTTAAATTAAAAATGAAGTTTTAAATCAATCTAAAGTATATATGAGTAAACTTG
GTCTGACAGTTACCAATGCTTAATCAGTGAGGCACCTATCTCAGCGATCTGTCTATTTCGTTCATCCATA
GTTGCCTGACTCCCCGTCGTGTAGATAACTACGATACGGGAGGGCTTACCATCTGGCCCCAGTGCTGCAA
TGATACCGCGAGACCCACGCTCACCGGCTCCAGATTTATCAGCAATAAACCAGCCAGCCGGAAGGGCCGA
GCGCAGAAGTGGTCCTGCAACTTTATCCGCCTCCATCCAGTCTATTAATTGTTGCCGGGAAGCTAGAGTA
AGTAGTTCGCCAGTTAATAGTTTGCGCAACGTTGTTGCCATTGCTACAGGCATCGTGGTGTCACGCTCGT
CGTTTGGTATGGCTTCATTCAGCTCCGGTTCCCAACGATCAAGGCGAGTTACATGATCCCCCATGTTGTG
CAAAAAAGCGGTTAGCTCCTTCGGTCCTCCGATCGTTGTCAGAAGTAAGTTGGCCGCAGTGTTATCACTC
ATGGTTATGGCAGCACTGCATAATTCTCTTACTGTCATGCCATCCGTAAGATGCTTTTCTGTGACTGGTG
AGTACTCAACCAAGTCATTCTGAGAATAGTGTATGCGGCGACCGAGTTGCTCTTGCCCGGCGTCAATACG
GGATAATACCGCGCCACATAGCAGAACTTTAAAAGTGCTCATCATTGGAAAACGTTCTTCGGGGCGAAAA
CTCTCAAGGATCTTACCGCTGTTGAGATCCAGTTCGATGTAACCCACTCGTGCACCCAACTGATCTTCAG
CATCTTTTACTTTCACCAGCGTTTCTGGGTGAGCAAAAACAGGAAGGCAAAATGCCGCAAAAAAGGGAAT
AAGGGCGACACGGAAATGTTGAATACTCATACTCTTCCTTTTTCAATATTATTGAAGCATTTATCAGGGT
TATTGTCTCATGAGCGGATACATATTTGAATGTATTTAGAAAAATAAACAAATAGGGGTTCCGCGCACAT
TTCCCCGAAAAGTGCCACCTGACGTC
